Addgene plasmid #105337: pJOG131
Purpose: (Empty Backbone) Gateway entry clone generation
Depositing lab: Johannes Stuttmann. Depositing organization: Martin-Luther-Universitaet Halle-Wittenberg. Publication: Peripheral infrastructure vectors and an extended set of plant parts for the Modular Cloning system. Gantner J, Ordon J, Ilse T, Kretschmer C, Gruetzner R, Lofke C, Dagdas Y, Burstenbinder K, Marillonnet S, Stuttmann J. PLoS One. 2018 May 30;13(5):e0197185. doi: 10.1371/journal.pone.0197185. eCollection 2018. PubMed 29847550.
Backbone
  Vector backbone: pENTR/D derivative
  Vector type: Synthetic Biology
  Selectable markers: Chloramphenicol
Growth in bacteria
  Bacterial resistance: Chloramphenicol and Kanamycin, 25 & 50 μg/mL
  Growth temperature: 37°C
  Growth strain: ccdB Survival
  Copy number: High Copy
Gene/Insert
  Gene/Insert name: None
Terms and licenses: Academic/Nonprofit Terms; Industry Terms: Not Available to Industry
How to cite: pJOG131 was a gift from Johannes Stuttmann (Addgene plasmid # 105337 ; http://n2t.net/addgene:105337 ; RRID:Addgene_105337)
