[The description below was written by a language model from this plasmid's Addgene catalogue record and pLannotate feature annotations shown in this document.]
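Description:
pJOG131 is an empty Gateway entry backbone derived from pENTR/D, deposited as a synthetic-biology tool within a set of peripheral vectors that extend the plant Modular Cloning system. It is a high-copy E. coli plasmid of about 4.8 kb that replicates from a ColE1/pUC-type origin. The backbone carries a kanamycin resistance gene (aph(3')-Ia). Upstream of the cloning region lie rrnB T1 and T2 transcription terminators, which shield the insert site from read-through transcription. A T7 promoter lies just outside attL2, pointing toward the cassette.

The functional core is a stuffer cassette flanked by attL1 and attL2, the recombination sites used in the Gateway LR reaction. Between them are a chloramphenicol acetyltransferase gene, preceded by lac UV5 and cat promoter sequences, a partial ccdA sequence, and an intact ccdB gene. CcdB is a gyrase poison that kills ordinary E. coli strains, so the empty vector is maintained in a ccdB-tolerant strain under combined chloramphenicol and kanamycin selection. When a sequence of interest replaces the cassette, the counter-selectable marker is lost, and the result is an entry clone that can be transferred by LR recombination into attR-containing destination vectors. The record does not state which restriction sites or overhangs are used to exchange the cassette.

The annotation also detects short lacI and lacZα fragments near the terminators. It further reports an IS1 transposable element between the T7 promoter and the kanamycin gene. This is not a typical designed part and may reflect an insertion in the sequenced isolate, although the record does not comment on it.
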