Features (pLannotate 1.2.2; 15 found; start..end, strand, type, name):
    121..213     +  CDS            lacI (fragment): lac repressor; lacI; The lac repressor binds to the lac operator to inhibit transcription in E. coli. This inhibition can be relieved by adding lactose or isopropyl-β-D-thiogalactopyranoside (IPTG).
    268..295     -  terminator     rrnB T2 terminator: transcription terminator T2 from the E. coli rrnB gene
    427..470     +  terminator     rrnB T1 terminator: Escherichia coli rrnB; transcription terminator T1 from the E. coli rrnB gene
    517..553     -  CDS            lacZα (fragment): LacZα fragment of β-galactosidase; lacZ fragment
    569..668     +  protein_bind   attL1: mutant version of attL; recombination site for the Gateway® LR reaction LR Clonase™
    706..736     +  promoter       lac UV5 promoter: E. coli lac promoter with an "up" mutation
    760..789     +  promoter       cat promoter (fragment): promoter of the E. coli cat gene encoding chloramphenicol acetyltransferase
    790..1449    +  CDS            CmR: chloramphenicol acetyltransferase; cat; confers resistance to chloramphenicol
   1628..1786    +  CDS            ccdA (fragment): CCDA_ECO57 - Also known as H, letA. Experimental evidence at protein level: Swiss-Prot protein existence level 1. Antitoxin component of a type II toxin-antitoxin (TA) system which inhibits the post-segregational killing (PSK) of plasmid-free cells, also referred to as a plasmid addiction system. Binds to and blocks the activity of CcdB; will also remove bound CcdB protein from the CcdB-GyrA complex by forming a CcdA-CcdB complex, a process termed rejuvenation. Functions as a transcriptional corepressor for the ccdAB operon, repression also requires CcdB (By similarity). From Escherichia coli
   1791..2093    +  CDS            ccdB: CCDB_ECOLI - Also known as G, letB, letD. Experimental evidence at protein level: Swiss-Prot protein existence level 1. Toxic component of a type II toxin-antitoxin (TA) system, functioning in plasmid maintainence. Responsible for the post- segregational killing (PSK) of plasmid-free cells, also referred to as a plasmid addiction system. Half-life of over 2 hours. Cell killing by CcdB is accompanied by filamentation, defects in chromosome and plasmid segregation, defects in cell division, formation of anucleate cells, decreased DNA synthesis and plasmid loss. Interferes with the activity of DN
   2158..2257    -  protein_bind   attL2: mutant version of attL; recombination site for the Gateway® LR reaction LR Clonase™
   2275..2293    -  promoter       T7 promoter: promoter for bacteriophage T7 RNA polymerase
   2356..3123    -  mobile_element IS1: prokaryotic transposable element IS1
   3203..4012    +  CDS            KanR: aminoglycoside phosphotransferase; aph(3')-Ia; confers resistance to kanamycin in bacteria or G418 (Geneticin®) in eukaryotes
   4159..4747    +  rep_origin     ori: high-copy-number ColE1/pMB1/pBR322/pUC origin of replication
>Addgene plasmid #105337 | pJOG131 | addgene full sequence | sequence record 204884 | Addgene NGS Result
CTTTCCTGCGTTATCCCCTGATTCTGTGGATAACCGTATTACCGCCTTTGAGTGAGCTGATACCGCTCGC
CGCAGCCGAACGACCGAGCGCAGCGAGTCAGTGAGCGAGGAAGCGGAAGAGCGCCCAATACGCAAACCGC
CTCTCCCCGCGCGTTGGCCGATTCATTAATGCAGCTGGCACGACAGGTTTCCCGACTGGAAAGCGGGCAG
TGAGCGCAACGCAATTAATACGCGTACCGCTAGCCAGGAAGAGTTTGTAGAAACGCAAAAAGGCCATCCG
TCAGGATGGCCTTCTGCTTAGTTTGATGCCTGGCAGTTTATGGCGGGCGTCCTGCCCGCCACCCTCCGGG
CCGTTGCTTCACAACGTTCAAATCCGCTCCCGGCGGATTTGTCCTACTCAGGAGAGCGTTCACCGACAAA
CAACAGATAAAACGAAAGGCCCAGTCTTCCGACTGAGCCTTTCGTTTTATTTGATGCCTGGCAGTTCCCT
ACTCTCGCGTTAACGCTAGCATGGATGTTTTCCCAGTCACGACGTTGTAAAACGACGGCCAGTCTTAAGC
TCGGGCCCCAAATAATGATTTTATTTTGACTGATAGTGACCTGTTCGTTGCAACAAATTGATGAGCAATG
CTTTTTTATAATGCCAACTTTGTACAAAAAAGCAGGCTCCGCGGCCGCAATGTGAGACCATTAGGCACCC
CAGGCTTTACACTTTATGCTTCCGGCTCGTATAATGTGTGGATTTTGAGTTAGGATCCGTCGAGATTTTC
AGGAGCTAAGGAAGCTAAAATGGAGAAAAAAATCACTGGATATACCACCGTTGATATATCCCAATGGCAT
CGTAAAGAACATTTTGAGGCATTTCAGTCAGTTGCTCAATGTACCTATAACCAGACCGTTCAGCTGGATA
TTACGGCCTTTTTAAAGACCGTAAAGAAAAATAAGCACAAGTTTTATCCGGCCTTTATTCACATTCTTGC
CCGCCTGATGAATGCTCATCCGGAATTCCGTATGGCAATGAAAGACGGTGAGCTGGTGATATGGGATAGT
GTTCACCCTTGTTACACCGTTTTCCATGAGCAAACTGAAACGTTTTCATCGCTCTGGAGTGAATACCACG
ACGATTTCCGGCAGTTTCTACACATATATTCGCAAGATGTGGCGTGTTACGGTGAAAACCTGGCCTATTT
CCCTAAAGGGTTTATTGAGAATATGTTTTTCGTCTCAGCCAATCCCTGGGTGAGTTTCACCAGTTTTGAT
TTAAACGTGGCCAATATGGACAACTTCTTCGCCCCCGTTTTCACCATGGGCAAATATTATACGCAAGGCG
ACAAGGTGCTGATGCCGCTGGCGATTCAGGTTCATCATGCCGTTTGTGATGGCTTCCATGTCGGCAGAAT
GCTTAATGAATTACAACAGTACTGCGATGAGTGGCAGGGCGGGGCGTAAAGATCTGGATCCGGCTTACTA
AAAGCCAGATAACAGTATGCGTATTTGCGCGCTGATTTTTGCGGTATAAGAATATATACTGATATGTATA
CCCGAAGTATGTCAAAAAGAGGTATGCTATGAAGCAGCGTATTACAGTGACAGTTGACAGCGACAGCTAT
CAGTTGCTCAAGGCATATATGATGTCAATATCTCCGGTCTGGTAAGCACAACCATGCAGAATGAAGCCCG
TCGTCTGCGTGCCGAACGCTGGAAAGCGGAAAATCAGGAAGGGATGGCTGAGGTCGCCCGGTTTATTGAA
ATGAACGGCTCTTTTGCTGACGAGAACAGGGGCTGGTGAAATGCAGTTTAAGGTTTACACCTATAAAAGA
GAGAGCCGTTATCGTCTGTTTGTGGATGTACAGAGTGATATTATTGACACGCCCGGGCGACGGATGGTGA
TCCCCCTGGCCAGTGCACGTCTGCTGTCAGATAAAGTCTCCCGTGAACTTTACCCGGTGGTGCATATCGG
GGATGAAAGCTGGCGCATGATGACCACCGATATGGCCAGTGTGCCGGTTTCCGTTATCGGGGAAGAAGTG
GCTGATCTCAGCCACCGCGAAAATGACATCAAAAACGCCATTAACCTGATGTTCTGGGGAATATAAATGT
CAGGCTCCCTTATACACAGCCAGTCTGCAGGTCGACGGTCTCATTCGGGGCGCGCCGACCCAGCTTTCTT
GTACAAAGTTGGCATTATAAGAAAGCATTGCTTATCAATTTGTTGCAACGAACAGGTCACTATCAGTCAA
AATAAAATCATTATTTGCCATCCAGCTGATATCCCCTATAGTGAGTCGTATTACATGGTCATAGCTGTTT
CCTGGCAGCTCTGGCCCGTGTCTCAAAATCTCTGATGTTACATTGGGTAATGACTCCAACTTATTGATAG
TGTTTTATGTTCAGATAATGCCCGATGACTTTGTCATGCAGCTCCACCGATTTTGAGAACGACAGCGACT
TCCGTCCCAGCCGTGCCAGGTGCTGCCTCAGATTCAGGTTATGCCGCTCAATTCGCTGCGTATATCGCTT
GCTGATTACGTGCAGCTTTCCCTTCAGGCGGGATTCATACAGCGGCCAGCCATCCGTCATCCATATCACC
ACGTCAAAGGGTGACAGCAGGCTCATAAGACGCCCCAGCGTCGCCATAGTGCGTTCACCGAATACGTGCG
CAACAACCGTCTTCCGGAGACTGTCATACGCGTAAAACAGCCAGCGCTGGCGCGATTTAGCCCCGACATA
GCCCCACTGTTCGTCCATTTCCGCGCAGACGATGACGTCACTGCCCGGCTGTATGCGCGAGGTTACCGAC
TGCGGCCTGAGTTTTTTAAGTGACGTAAAATCGTGTTGAGGCCAACGCCCATAATGCGGGCTGTTGCCCG
GCATCCAACGCCATTCATGGCCATATCAATGATTTTCTGGTGCGTACCGGGTTGAGAAGCGGTGTAAGTG
AACTGCAGTTGCCATGTTTTACGGCAGTGAGAGCAGAGATAGCGCTGATGTCCGGCGGTGCTTTTGCCGT
TACGCACCACCCCGTCAGTAGCTGAACAGGAGGGACAGCTGATAGAAACAGAAGCCACTGGAGCACCTCA
AAAACACCATCATACACTAAATCAGTAAGTTGGCAGCATCACCTTACATTGCACAAGATAAAAATATATC
ATCATGAACAATAAAACTGTCTGCTTACATAAACAGTAATACAAGGGGTGTTATGAGCCATATTCAACGG
GAAACGTCGAGGCCGCGATTAAATTCCAACATGGATGCTGATTTATATGGGTATAAATGGGCTCGCGATA
ATGTCGGGCAATCAGGTGCGACAATCTATCGCTTGTATGGGAAGCCCGATGCGCCAGAGTTGTTTCTGAA
ACATGGCAAAGGTAGCGTTGCCAATGATGTTACAGATGAGATGGTCAGACTAAACTGGCTGACGGAATTT
ATGCCTCTTCCGACCATCAAGCATTTTATCCGTACTCCTGATGATGCATGGTTACTCACCACTGCGATCC
CCGGAAAAACAGCATTCCAGGTATTAGAAGAATATCCTGATTCAGGTGAAAATATTGTTGATGCGCTGGC
AGTGTTCCTGCGCCGGTTGCATTCGATTCCTGTTTGTAATTGTCCTTTTAACAGCGATCGCGTATTTCGT
CTCGCTCAGGCGCAATCACGAATGAATAACGGTTTGGTTGATGCGAGTGATTTTGATGACGAGCGTAATG
GCTGGCCTGTTGAACAAGTCTGGAAAGAAATGCATAAACTTTTGCCATTCTCACCGGATTCAGTCGTCAC
TCATGGTGATTTCTCACTTGATAACCTTATTTTTGACGAGGGGAAATTAATAGGTTGTATTGATGTTGGA
CGAGTCGGAATCGCAGACCGATACCAGGATCTTGCCATCCTATGGAACTGCCTCGGTGAGTTTTCTCCTT
CATTACAGAAACGGCTTTTTCAAAAATATGGTATTGATAATCCTGATATGAATAAATTGCAGTTTCATTT
GATGCTCGATGAGTTTTTCTAATCAGAATTGGTTAATTGGTTGTAACACTGGCAGAGCATTACGCTGACT
TGACGGGACGGCGCAAGCTCATGACCAAAATCCCTTAACGTGAGTTACGCGTCGTTCCACTGAGCGTCAG
ACCCCGTAGAAAAGATCAAAGGATCTTCTTGAGATCCTTTTTTTCTGCGCGTAATCTGCTGCTTGCAAAC
AAAAAAACCACCGCTACCAGCGGTGGTTTGTTTGCCGGATCAAGAGCTACCAACTCTTTTTCCGAAGGTA
ACTGGCTTCAGCAGAGCGCAGATACCAAATACTGTTCTTCTAGTGTAGCCGTAGTTAGGCCACCACTTCA
AGAACTCTGTAGCACCGCCTACATACCTCGCTCTGCTAATCCTGTTACCAGTGGCTGCTGCCAGTGGCGA
TAAGTCGTGTCTTACCGGGTTGGACTCAAGACGATAGTTACCGGATAAGGCGCAGCGGTCGGGCTGAACG
GGGGGTTCGTGCACACAGCCCAGCTTGGAGCGAACGACCTACACCGAACTGAGATACCTACAGCGTGAGC
TATGAGAAAGCGCCACGCTTCCCGAAGGGAGAAAGGCGGACAGGTATCCGGTAAGCGGCAGGGTCGGAAC
AGGAGAGCGCACGAGGGAGCTTCCAGGGGGAAACGCCTGGTATCTTTATAGTCCTGTCGGGTTTCGCCAC
CTCTGACTTGAGCGTCGATTTTTGTGATGCTCGTCAGGGGGGCGGAGCCTATGGAAAAACGCCAGCAACG
CGGCCTTTTTACGGTTCCTGGCCTTTTGCTGGCCTTTTGCTCACATGTT
